Addgene plasmid #111144: pCAG-Trex2-bpA-EF1BFP
Purpose: Expression of mouse Trex2 and BFP reporter in mammalian cells
Depositing lab: Ralf Kuehn. Publication: Efficient Gene Editing of Human Induced Pluripotent Stem Cells Using CRISPR/Cas9. Yumlu S, Bashir S, Stumm J, Kuhn R. Methods Mol Biol. 2019;1961:137-151. doi: 10.1007/978-1-4939-9170-9_10. PubMed 30912045.
Backbone
  Vector backbone: Bluescript
  Total vector size (bp): 7175
  Vector type: Mammalian Expression
Growth in bacteria
  Bacterial resistance: Ampicillin, 100 μg/mL
  Growth temperature: 37°C
  Growth strain: DH5alpha
  Copy number: High Copy
Gene/Insert 1
  Gene/Insert name: mouse Trex2 coding region (alt names: Trex2; three prime repair exonuclease 2)
  Species: M. musculus (mouse)
  Insert size (bp): 711
  GenBank ID: NM_011907
  Entrez Gene: Trex2
  Promoter: CAG
  Cloning method: Restriction Enzyme; 5′ cloning site PacI (not destroyed); 3′ cloning site MluI (not destroyed)
  Sequencing primers: 5′ M13 reverse; 3′ M13 forward
Gene/Insert 2
  Gene/Insert name: BFP
  Insert size (bp): 720
  Entrez Gene: Rnf112 (a.k.a. ZNF179, Zfp179, bfp, neurolastin)
  Promoter: EF1
  Cloning method: Restriction Enzyme; 5′ cloning site AsiSI (not destroyed); 3′ cloning site EcoRI (not destroyed)
  Sequencing primers: 5′ M13 reverse; 3′ M13 forward
Terms and licenses: Academic/Nonprofit Terms; Industry Terms: Not Available to Industry
How to cite: pCAG-Trex2-bpA-EF1BFP was a gift from Ralf Kuehn (Addgene plasmid # 111144 ; http://n2t.net/addgene:111144 ; RRID:Addgene_111144)
