[The description below was written by a language model from this plasmid's Addgene catalogue record and pLannotate feature annotations shown in this document.]
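Description:
pCAG-Trex2-bpA-EF1BFP is a Bluescript-based mammalian expression plasmid carrying two independent expression cassettes, one for mouse Trex2 and one for a blue fluorescent reporter. It is maintained in E. coli through a high-copy ColE1/pUC-type origin and selected with ampicillin via the β-lactamase gene. An f1 origin and remnants of the lac promoter/operator, lacZα and the pBluescript polylinker reflect the cloning-vector backbone. No mammalian selection marker is annotated, so it appears suited to transient transfection.

The first cassette uses the CAG promoter (CMV immediate-early enhancer, chicken β-actin promoter and a chimeric β-actin/β-globin intron) to drive strong constitutive expression of the coding region of mouse Trex2 (three prime repair exonuclease 2), terminated by a bovine growth hormone polyadenylation signal (the "bpA" in the name). Downstream and in the same orientation, the human EF-1α core promoter with its intron A drives a BFP that the sequence annotation identifies as EBFP2, an Aequorea-derived monomeric blue fluorescent protein, followed by a second, shorter bGH poly(A) element. The Rnf112 gene link in the catalogue entry appears to be a name-matching artefact of the alias "bfp" rather than a description of the insert. Short T7 promoters precede both cassettes' coding regions.

The stated purpose is co-expression of Trex2 and BFP in mammalian cells, with blue fluorescence marking transfected cells. The associated publication concerns CRISPR/Cas9 gene editing in human induced pluripotent stem cells, where a 3′ exonuclease could plausibly be used to process nuclease-induced DNA ends, although the record does not say so. The listed vector size (7175 bp) differs from the 7,696 nt sequenced record.
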