Features (pLannotate 1.2.2; 22 found; start..end, strand, type, name):
     38..417     +  enhancer       CMV enhancer: human cytomegalovirus immediate early enhancer
    419..696     +  promoter       chicken β-actin promoter: No description available
    697..1713    +  intron         chimeric intron: chimera between introns from chicken β-actin and rabbit β-globin
   1723..1741    +  promoter       T7 promoter: promoter for bacteriophage T7 RNA polymerase
   1752..2459    +  CDS            Trex2: TREX2_MOUSE - Experimental evidence at protein level: Swiss-Prot protein existence level 1. Exonuclease with a preference for double-stranded DNA with mismatched 3' termini. May play a role in DNA repair. From Mus musculus (Mouse).
   2480..2498    -  misc_feature   MCS (fragment): pBluescript multiple cloning site
   2516..2740    +  polyA_signal   bGH poly(A) signal: bovine growth hormone polyadenylation signal
   2744..2765    +  promoter       SV40 promoter (fragment): SV40 enhancer and early promoter
   2777..2795    +  promoter       T7 promoter: promoter for bacteriophage T7 RNA polymerase
   2841..2990    +  promoter       EF-1α core promoter (fragment): core promoter for human elongation factor EF-1α
   2991..3929    +  intron         EF-1α intron A: intron upstream of the start codon of human EF-1α
   3970..4686    +  CDS            EBFP2: EBFP2 is a basic (constitutively fluorescent) blue fluorescent protein published in 2007, derived from Aequorea victoria. It is reported to be a rapidly-maturing monomer with moderate acid sensitivity.
   4720..4831    +  polyA_signal   bGH poly(A) signal: bovine growth hormone polyadenylation signal
   4948..5102    +  CDS            lacZα (fragment): LacZα fragment of β-galactosidase; lacZ fragment
   5133..5561    -  rep_origin     f1 ori (sequence partly withheld): f1 bacteriophage origin of replication; arrow indicates direction of (+) strand synthesis
   5588..5692    +  promoter       AmpR promoter: bla
   5693..6553    +  CDS            AmpR: β-lactamase; bla; confers resistance to ampicillin, carbenicillin, and related antibiotics
   6724..7312    +  rep_origin     ori: high-copy-number ColE1/pMB1/pBR322/pUC origin of replication
   7495..7587    +  CDS            lacI (fragment): lac repressor; lacI; The lac repressor binds to the lac operator to inhibit transcription in E. coli. This inhibition can be relieved by adding lactose or isopropyl-β-D-thiogalactopyranoside (IPTG).
   7600..7621    +  protein_bind   CAP binding site: CAP binding activates transcription in the presence of cAMP. E. coli catabolite activator protein
   7636..7666    +  promoter       lac promoter: promoter for the E. coli lac operon
   7674..7690    +  protein_bind   lac operator: The lac repressor binds to the lac operator to inhibit transcription in E. coli. This inhibition can be relieved by adding lactose or isopropyl-β-D-thiogalactopyranoside (IPTG). lac repressor encoded by lacI
>Addgene plasmid #111144 | pCAG-Trex2-bpA-EF1BFP | addgene full sequence | sequence record 213812 | Addgene NGS Result
ACAGGAAACAGCTATGACCATGAGGCGCGCCGGATTCGACATTGATTATTGACTAGTTATTAATAGTAAT
CAATTACGGGGTCATTAGTTCATAGCCCATATATGGAGTTCCGCGTTACATAACTTACGGTAAATGGCCC
GCCTGGCTGACCGCCCAACGACCCCCGCCCATTGACGTCAATAATGACGTATGTTCCCATAGTAACGCCA
ATAGGGACTTTCCATTGACGTCAATGGGTGGAGTATTTACGGTAAACTGCCCACTTGGCAGTACATCAAG
TGTATCATATGCCAAGTACGCCCCCTATTGACGTCAATGACGGTAAATGGCCCGCCTGGCATTATGCCCA
GTACATGACCTTATGGGACTTTCCTACTTGGCAGTACATCTACGTATTAGTCATCGCTATTACCATGGTC
GAGGTGAGCCCCACGTTCTGCTTCACTCTCCCCATCTCCCCCCCCTCCCCACCCCCAATTTTGTATTTAT
TTATTTTTTAATTATTTTGTGCAGCGATGGGGGCGGGGGGGGGGGGGGGGCGCGCGCCAGGCGGGGCGGG
GCGGGGCGAGGGGCGGGGCGGGGCGAGGCGGAGAGGTGCGGCGGCAGCCAATCAGAGCGGCGCGCTCCGA
AAGTTTCCTTTTATGGCGAGGCGGCGGCGGCGGCGGCCCTATAAAAAGCGAAGCGCGCGGCGGGCGGGAG
TCGCTGCGCGCTGCCTTCGCCCCGTGCCCCGCTCCGCCGCCGCCTCGCGCCGCCCGCCCCGGCTCTGACT
GACCGCGTTACTCCCACAGGTGAGCGGGCGGGACGGCCCTTCTCCTCCGGGCTGTAATTAGCGCTTGGTT
TAATGACGGCTTGTTTCTTTTCTGTGGCTGCGTGAAAGCCTTGAGGGGCTCCGGGAGGGCCCTTTGTGCG
GGGGGAGCGGCTCGGGGGGTGCGTGCGTGTGTGTGTGCGTGGGGAGCGCCGCGTGCGGCTCCGCGCTGCC
CGGCGGCTGTGAGCGCTGCGGGCGCGGCGCGGGGCTTTGTGCGCTCCGCAGTGTGCGCGAGGGGAGCGCG
GCCGGGGGCGGTGCCCCGCGGTGCGGGGGGGGCTGCGAGGGGAACAAAGGCTGCGTGCGGGGTGTGTGCG
TGGGGGGGTGAGCAGGGGGTGTGGGCGCGTCGGTCGGGCTGCAACCCCCCCTGCACCCCCCTCCCCGAGT
TGCTGAGCACGGCCCGGCTTCGGGTGCGGGGCTCCGTACGGGGCGTGGCGCGGGGCTCGCCGTGCCGGGC
GGGGGGTGGCGGCAGGTGGGGGTGCCGGGCGGGGCGGGGCCGCCTCGGGCCGGGGAGGGCTCGGGGGAGG
GGCGCGGCGGCCCCCGGAGCGCCGGCGGCTGTCGAGGCGCGGCGAGCCGCAGCCATTGCCTTTTATGGTA
ATCGTGCGAGAGGGCGCAGGGACTTCCTTTGTCCCAAATCTGTGCGGAGCCGAAATCTGGGAGGCGCCGC
CGCACCCCCTCTAGCGGGCGCGGGGCGAAGCGGTGCGGCGCCGGCAGGAAGGAAATGGGCGGGGAGGGCC
TTCGTGCGTCGCCGCGCCGCCGTCCCCTTCTCCCTCTCCAGCCTCGGGGCTGTCCGCGGGGGGACGGCTG
CCTTCGGGGGGGACGGGGCAGGGCGGGGTTCGGCTTCTGGCGTGTGACCGGCGGCTCTAGAGCCTCTGCT
AACCATGTTCATGCCTTCTTCTTTTTCCTACAGATCCTTTAATAATACGACTCACTATAGGGGCCGCCAC
CATGTCTGAGCCACCCCGGGCTGAGACCTTTGTATTCCTGGACCTAGAAGCCACTGGGCTCCCAAACATG
GATCCTGAGATTGCAGAGATATCCCTTTTTGCTGTTCACCGCTCTTCCCTGGAGAACCCAGAACGGGATG
ATTCTGGTTCCTTGGTGCTGCCCCGTGTTCTGGACAAGCTCACACTGTGCATGTGCCCGGAGCGCCCCTT
TACTGCCAAGGCCAGTGAGATTACTGGTTTGAGCAGCGAAAGCCTGATGCACTGCGGGAAGGCTGGTTTC
AATGGCGCTGTGGTAAGGACACTGCAGGGCTTCCTAAGCCGCCAGGAGGGCCCCATCTGCCTTGTGGCCC
ACAATGGCTTCGATTATGACTTCCCACTGCTGTGCACGGAGCTACAACGTCTGGGTGCCCATCTGCCCCA
AGACACTGTCTGCCTGGACACACTGCCTGCATTGCGGGGCCTGGACCGTGCTCACAGCCACGGCACCAGG
GCTCAAGGCCGCAAAAGCTACAGCCTGGCCAGTCTCTTCCACCGCTACTTCCAGGCTGAACCCAGTGCTG
CCCATTCAGCAGAAGGTGATGTGCACACCCTGCTTCTGATCTTCCTGCATCGTGCTCCTGAGCTGCTCGC
CTGGGCAGATGAGCAGGCCCGCAGCTGGGCTCATATTGAGCCCATGTACGTGCCACCTGATGGTCCAAGC
CTCGAAGCCTGAACGCGTAAATGATTGCAGATCCACTAGTTCTAGAGCTCGCTGATCAGCCTCGACTGTG
CCTTCTAGTTGCCAGCCATCTGTTGTTTGCCCCTCCCCCGTGCCTTCCTTGACCCTGGAAGGTGCCACTC
CCACTGTCCTTTCCTAATAAAATGAGGAAATTGCATCGCATTGTCTGAGTAGGTGTCATTCTATTCTGGG
GGGTGGGGTGGGGCAGGACAGCAAGGGGGAGGATTGGGAAGACAATAGCAGGCATGCTGGGGATGCGGTG
GGCTCTATGGCTTCTGAGGCGGAAAGAACCAGCTGGGGCTCGATAATAATACGACTCACTATAGGGGCCG
CCACCATGGGACCTAAGAAAAAGAGGAAGGTGGCGGCCCCGGTGCCTAGAGAAGGTGGCGCGGGGTAAAC
TGGGAAAGTGATGTCGTGTACTGGCTCCGCCTTTTTCCCGAGGGTGGGGGAGAACCGTATATAAGTGCAG
TAGTCGCCGTGAACGTTCTTTTTCGCAACGGGTTTGCCGCCAGAACACAGGTAAGTGCCGTGTGTGGTTC
CCGCGGGCCTGGCCTCTTTACGGGTTATGGCCCTTGCGTGCCTTGAATTACTTCCACCTGGCTGCAGTAC
GTGATTCTTGATCCCGAGCTTCGGGTTGGAAGTGGGTGGGAGAGTTCGAGGCCTTGCGCTTAAGGAGCCC
CTTCGCCTCGTGCTTGAGTTGAGGCCTGGCCTGGGCGCTGGGGCCGCCGCGTGCGAATCTGGTGGCACCT
TCGCGCCTGTCTCGCTGCTTTCGATAAGTCTCTAGCCATTTAAAATTTTTGATGACCTGCTGCGACGCTT
TTTTTCTGGCAAGATAGTCTTGTAAATGCGGGCCAAGATCTGCACACTGGTATTTCGGTTTTTGGGGCCG
CGGGCGGCGACGGGGCCCGTGCGTCCCAGCGCACATGTTCGGCGAGGCGGGGCCTGCGAGCGCGGCCACC
GAGAATCGGACGGGGGTAGTCTCAAGCTGGCCGGCCTGCTCTGGTGCCTGGCCTCGCGCCGCCGTGTATC
GCCCCGCCCTGGGCGGCAAGGCTGGCCCGGTCGGCACCAGTTGCGTGAGCGGAAAGATGGCCGCTTCCCG
GCCCTGCTGCAGGGAGCTCAAAATGGAGGACGCGGCGCTCGGGAGAGCGGGCGGGTGAGTCACCCACACA
AAGGAAAAGGGCCTTTCCGTCCTCAGCCGTCGCTTCATGTGACTCCACGGAGTACCGGGCGCCGTCCAGG
CACCTCGATTAGTTCTCGAGCTTTTGGAGTACGTCGTCTTTAGGTTGGGGGGAGGGGTTTTATGCGATGG
AGTTTCCCCACACTGAGTGGGTGGAGACTGAAGTTAGGCCAGCTTGGCACTTGATGTAATTCTCCTTGGA
ATTTGCCCTTTTTGAGTTTGGATCTTGGTTCATTCTCAAGCCTCAGACAGTGGTTCAAAGTTTTTTTCTT
CCATTTCAGGTGTCGTGAGCGATCGCATCGACAGTGTTTAAACGCCACCATGGTGAGCAAGGGCGAGGAG
CTGTTCACCGGGGTGGTGCCCATCCTGGTCGAGCTGGACGGCGACGTAAACGGCCACAAGTTCAGCGTGA
GGGGCGAGGGCGAGGGCGATGCCACCAACGGCAAGCTGACCCTGAAGTTCATCTGCACCACCGGCAAGCT
GCCCGTGCCCTGGCCCACCCTCGTGACCACCCTGAGCCACGGCGTGCAGTGCTTCGCCCGCTACCCCGAC
CACATGAAGCAGCACGACTTCTTCAAGTCCGCCATGCCCGAAGGCTACGTCCAGGAGCGCACCATCTTCT
TCAAGGACGACGGCACCTACAAGACCCGCGCCGAGGTGAAGTTCGAGGGCGACACCCTGGTGAACCGCAT
CGAGCTGAAGGGCGTCGACTTCAAGGAGGACGGCAACATCCTGGGGCACAAGCTGGAGTACAACTTCAAC
AGCCACAACATCTATATCATGGCCGTCAAGCAGAAGAACGGCATCAAGGTGAACTTCAAGATCCGCCACA
ACGTGGAGGACGGCAGCGTGCAGCTCGCCGACCACTACCAGCAGAACACCCCCATCGGCGACGGCCCCGT
GCTGCTGCCCGACAGCCACTACCTGAGCACCCAGTCCGTGCTGAGCAAAGACCCCAACGAGAAGCGCGAT
CACATGGTCCTGCTGGAGTTCCGCACCGCCGCCGGGATCACTCTCGGCATGGACGAGCTGTACAAGTGAG
AATTCCTAGAGCTCGCTGATCAGCCTCGACTGTGCCTTCTAGTTGCCAGCCATCTGTTGTTTGCCCCTCC
CCCGTGCCTTCCTTGACCCTGGAAGGTGCCACTCCCACTGTCCTTTCCTAATAAAATGAGGAAATTGCAT
CGCATTGTCTGAGTAGGTGTCATTCTATTCTGGGGGGTGGGGTGGGGCAGGACAGCAAGGGGGAGGATTG
GGAAGAGAATAGCAGGCATGCGTTTAAACATTAGTCGACAGGGCCGCCACTGGCCGTCGTTTTACAACGT
CGTGACTGGGAAAACCCTGGCGTTACCCAACTTAATCGCCTTGCAGCACATCCCCCTTTCGCCAGCTGGC
GTAATAGCGAAGAGGCCCGCACCGATCGCCCTTCCCAACAGTTGCGCAGCCTGAATGGCGAATGGAAATT
GTAAGCGTTAATATTTTGTTAAAATTCGCGTTAAATTTTTGTTAAATCAGCTCATTTTTTAACCAATAGG
CCGAAATCGGCAAAATCCCTTATAAATCAAAAGAATAGACCGAGATAGGGT
[37 nt withheld, positions 5232-5268]
AAAGAACGTGGACTCCAACGTCAAAGG
[49 nt withheld, positions 5296-5344]
T
[91 nt withheld, positions 5346-5436]
G
[124 nt withheld, positions 5438-5561]
CAGGTGGCACTTTTCGGGGAAATGTGCGCGGAACCCCTATTTGTTTATTTTTCTAAATACATTCAAATAT
GTATCCGCTCATGAGACAATAACCCTGATAAATGCTTCAATAATATTGAAAAAGGAAGAGTATGAGTATT
CAACATTTCCGTGTCGCCCTTATTCCCTTTTTTGCGGCATTTTGCCTTCCTGTTTTTGCTCACCCAGAAA
CGCTGGTGAAAGTAAAAGATGCTGAAGATCAGTTGGGTGCACGAGTGGGTTACATCGAACTGGATCTCAA
CAGCGGTAAGATCCTTGAGAGTTTTCGCCCCGAAGAACGTTTTCCAATGATGAGCACTTTTAAAGTTCTG
CTATGTGGCGCGGTATTATCCCGTATTGACGCCGGGCAAGAGCAACTCGGTCGCCGCATACACTATTCTC
AGAATGACTTGGTTGAGTACTCACCAGTCACAGAAAAGCATCTTACGGATGGCATGACAGTAAGAGAATT
ATGCAGTGCTGCCATAACCATGAGTGATAACACTGCGGCCAACTTACTTCTGACAACGATCGGAGGACCG
AAGGAGCTAACCGCTTTTTTGCACAACATGGGGGATCATGTAACTCGCCTTGATCGTTGGGAACCGGAGC
TGAATGAAGCCATACCAAACGACGAGCGTGACACCACGATGCCTGTAGCAATGGCAACAACGTTGCGCAA
ACTATTAACTGGCGAACTACTTACTCTAGCTTCCCGGCAACAATTAATAGACTGGATGGAGGCGGATAAA
GTTGCAGGACCACTTCTGCGCTCGGCCCTTCCGGCTGGCTGGTTTATTGCTGATAAATCTGGAGCCGGTG
AGCGTGGGTCTCGCGGTATCATTGCAGCACTGGGGCCAGATGGTAAGCCCTCCCGTATCGTAGTTATCTA
CACGACGGGGAGTCAGGCAACTATGGATGAACGAAATAGACAGATCGCTGAGATAGGTGCCTCACTGATT
AAGCATTGGTAACTGTCAGACCAAGTTTACTCATATATACTTTAGATTGATTTAAAACTTCATTTTTAAT
TTAAAAGGATCTAGGTGAAGATCCTTTTTGATAATCTCATGACCAAAATCCCTTAACGTGAGTTTTCGTT
CCACTGAGCGTCAGACCCCGTAGAAAAGATCAAAGGATCTTCTTGAGATCCTTTTTTTCTGCGCGTAATC
TGCTGCTTGCAAACAAAAAAACCACCGCTACCAGCGGTGGTTTGTTTGCCGGATCAAGAGCTACCAACTC
TTTTTCCGAAGGTAACTGGCTTCAGCAGAGCGCAGATACCAAATACTGTTCTTCTAGTGTAGCCGTAGTT
AGGCCACCACTTCAAGAACTCTGTAGCACCGCCTACATACCTCGCTCTGCTAATCCTGTTACCAGTGGCT
GCTGCCAGTGGCGATAAGTCGTGTCTTACCGGGTTGGACTCAAGACGATAGTTACCGGATAAGGCGCAGC
GGTCGGGCTGAACGGGGGGTTCGTGCACACAGCCCAGCTTGGAGCGAACGACCTACACCGAACTGAGATA
CCTACAGCGTGAGCTATGAGAAAGCGCCACGCTTCCCGAAGGGAGAAAGGCGGACAGGTATCCGGTAAGC
GGCAGGGTCGGAACAGGAGAGCGCACGAGGGAGCTTCCAGGGGGAAACGCCTGGTATCTTTATAGTCCTG
TCGGGTTTCGCCACCTCTGACTTGAGCGTCGATTTTTGTGATGCTCGTCAGGGGGGCGGAGCCTATGGAA
AAACGCCAGCAACGCGGCCTTTTTACGGTTCCTGGCCTTTTGCTGGCCTTTTGCTCACATGTTCTTTCCT
GCGTTATCCCCTGATTCTGTGGATAACCGTATTACCGCCTTTGAGTGAGCTGATACCGCTCGCCGCAGCC
GAACGACCGAGCGCAGCGAGTCAGTGAGCGAGGAAGCGGAAGAGCGCCCAATACGCAAACCGCCTCTCCC
CGCGCGTTGGCCGATTCATTAATGCAGCTGGCACGACAGGTTTCCCGACTGGAAAGCGGGCAGTGAGCGC
AACGCAATTAATGTGAGTTAGCTCACTCATTAGGCACCCCAGGCTTTACACTTTATGCTTCCGGCTCGTA
TGTTGTGTGGAATTGTGAGCGGATAACAATTTCAC
